Addgene plasmid #103355: LSB-hsa-miR-217
Purpose: Used to sense miRNA activity using fluorescence based tools. hsa-miR-217 target in 3' UTR of of mKate. miRNA activity can be measured by the repression of mKate2 relative to EBFP2 fluorescent proteins . Plasmid is inherently unstable; please see Depositor Comments
Depositing lab: Ron Weiss. Depositing organization: Massachusetts Institute of Technology. Publication: A mixed antagonistic/synergistic miRNA repression model enables accurate predictions of multi-input miRNA sensor activity. Gam JJ, Babb J, Weiss R. Nat Commun. 2018 Jun 22;9(1):2430. doi: 10.1038/s41467-018-04575-0. PubMed 29934631.
Backbone
  Vector backbone: Low Sensor Backbone (LSB)
  Vector type: Mammalian Expression, Synthetic Biology
Growth in bacteria
  Bacterial resistance: Ampicillin and Kanamycin, 100 & 50 μg/mL
  Growth temperature: 30°C
  Growth strain: NEB Stable
  Copy number: High Copy
Gene/Insert
  Gene/Insert name: hsa-miR-217 target
  Species: H. sapiens (human)
  Entrez Gene: MIR217 (a.k.a. MIRN217, mir-217)
  Promoter: EF-1a
  Cloning method: Gibson Cloning
Terms and licenses: Academic/Nonprofit Terms; Industry Terms: Not Available to Industry
Depositor comments: Please note that this plasmid is inherently unstable due to a repeating poly A element. We recommend performing a diagnostic digest on multiple colonies upon receipt. The depositors would like to note the presence of several discrepancies between the depositor sequence and physical plasmid sequence. In particular, the sequences upstream and downstream of the puromycin coding region have 10 bp insertions which do not affect the ability to perform puromycin selection. The sequences for those regions within the physical plasmids are as follows: Upstream of Puro: GAATTCGACCGCCTGTCTCAAGGTGCCACC; Downstream of Puro: GCTTTGAGACTACGCGTGAATTCACTCCTC.
How to cite: LSB-hsa-miR-217 was a gift from Ron Weiss (Addgene plasmid # 103355 ; http://n2t.net/addgene:103355 ; RRID:Addgene_103355)
