[The description below was written by a language model from this plasmid's Addgene catalogue record and pLannotate feature annotations shown in this document.]
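Description:
LSB-hsa-miR-217 is a mammalian expression plasmid of about 11 kb built on the Low Sensor Backbone (LSB) and used in synthetic biology as a two-colour fluorescent sensor of microRNA activity. It replicates in E. coli from a high-copy ColE1/pUC-type origin and carries both an ampicillin resistance gene (β-lactamase with its own promoter) and a kanamycin resistance gene, so it is selected with both drugs. A fragment of the lac promoter/operator region is also present as backbone remnant.

The payload consists of two parallel transcription units in the same orientation, each driven by the human EF-1α core promoter with its intron A and terminated by a rabbit β-globin polyadenylation region. The first expresses the red fluorescent protein mKate2, whose 3' UTR contains the target site for human miR-217. This site is not annotated in the feature table but, according to the record, lies in the mKate2 3' UTR. The second unit expresses the blue protein EBFP2 without a miRNA target and serves as an internal reference for delivery and expression level. In cells with active miR-217, the mKate2 transcript is repressed, so the drop in red relative to blue fluorescence reports miRNA activity. Gateway attB4, attB1 and attB2 scars flank the promoters and coding sequences, reflecting modular assembly. A puromycin N-acetyltransferase gene with a third β-globin poly(A) allows puromycin selection in mammalian cells. No promoter for it is annotated in the table.

The depositor notes that the repeated poly(A) elements make the plasmid inherently unstable. The physical plasmid also differs slightly from the deposited sequence, including short insertions flanking the puromycin coding region that do not impair selection.
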