Features (pLannotate 1.2.2; 28 found; start..end, strand, type, name):
     87..675     -  rep_origin     ori: high-copy-number ColE1/pMB1/pBR322/pUC origin of replication
    846..1706    -  CDS            AmpR: β-lactamase; bla; confers resistance to ampicillin, carbenicillin, and related antibiotics
   1707..1778    -  promoter       AmpR promoter: bla
   1857..2456    +  CDS            PuroR: puromycin N-acetyltransferase; pac from Streptomyces alboniger; confers resistance to puromycin
   2461..2541    +  CDS            HBB (fragment): HBB_PONPY - Experimental evidence at transcript level: Swiss-Prot protein existence level 2. Involved in oxygen transport from the lung to the various peripheral tissues. From Pongo pygmaeus (Bornean orangutan).
   2612..2667    +  polyA_signal   β-globin poly(A) signal: rabbit β-globin polyadenylation signal (Gil and Proudfoot, 1987)
   3646..3666    +  protein_bind   attB4: mutant version of attB; core recombination site for the Gateway® BP reaction BP Clonase™
   3734..3945    +  promoter       EF-1α core promoter: core promoter for human elongation factor EF-1α
   3946..4884    +  intron         EF-1α intron A: intron upstream of the start codon of human EF-1α
   4911..4931    +  protein_bind   attB1: mutant version of attB; core recombination site for the Gateway® BP reaction BP Clonase™
   4951..5646    +  CDS            mKate2: mKate2 is a basic (constitutively fluorescent) red fluorescent protein published in 2009, derived from Entacmaea quadricolor. It is reported to be a rapidly-maturing monomer with moderate acid sensitivity.
   5666..5690    -  protein_bind   attB2: mutant version of attB; recombination site for the Gateway® BP reaction BP Clonase™
   5838..5912    +  CDS            HBB (fragment): HBB_PONPY - Experimental evidence at transcript level: Swiss-Prot protein existence level 2. Involved in oxygen transport from the lung to the various peripheral tissues. From Pongo pygmaeus (Bornean orangutan).
   5983..6038    +  polyA_signal   β-globin poly(A) signal: rabbit β-globin polyadenylation signal (Gil and Proudfoot, 1987)
   6422..6447    +  misc_feature   SA: splice acceptor site
   7119..7139    +  protein_bind   attB4: mutant version of attB; core recombination site for the Gateway® BP reaction BP Clonase™
   7207..7418    +  promoter       EF-1α core promoter: core promoter for human elongation factor EF-1α
   7419..8357    +  intron         EF-1α intron A: intron upstream of the start codon of human EF-1α
   8384..8404    +  protein_bind   attB1: mutant version of attB; core recombination site for the Gateway® BP reaction BP Clonase™
   8415..9131    +  CDS            EBFP2: EBFP2 is a basic (constitutively fluorescent) blue fluorescent protein published in 2007, derived from Aequorea victoria. It is reported to be a rapidly-maturing monomer with moderate acid sensitivity.
   9139..9163    -  protein_bind   attB2: mutant version of attB; recombination site for the Gateway® BP reaction BP Clonase™
   9167..9247    +  CDS            HBB (fragment): HBB_PONPY - Experimental evidence at transcript level: Swiss-Prot protein existence level 2. Involved in oxygen transport from the lung to the various peripheral tissues. From Pongo pygmaeus (Bornean orangutan).
   9318..9373    +  polyA_signal   β-globin poly(A) signal: rabbit β-globin polyadenylation signal (Gil and Proudfoot, 1987)
   9756..9778    -  protein_bind   lac operator (fragment): The lac repressor binds to the lac operator to inhibit transcription in E. coli. This inhibition can be relieved by adding lactose or isopropyl-β-D-thiogalactopyranoside (IPTG). lac repressor encoded by lacI
   9782..9812    -  promoter       lac promoter: promoter for the E. coli lac operon
   9827..9848    -  protein_bind   CAP binding site: CAP binding activates transcription in the presence of cAMP. E. coli catabolite activator protein
   9861..9900    -  CDS            lacI (fragment): lac repressor; lacI; The lac repressor binds to the lac operator to inhibit transcription in E. coli. This inhibition can be relieved by adding lactose or isopropyl-β-D-thiogalactopyranoside (IPTG).
  10073..10882   +  CDS            KanR: aminoglycoside phosphotransferase; aph(3')-Ia; confers resistance to kanamycin in bacteria or G418 (Geneticin®) in eukaryotes
>Addgene plasmid #103355 | LSB-hsa-miR-217 | depositor full sequence | sequence record 195759 | Full Sequence
AATTGAGGGGATAACGCAGGAAAGAACATGTGAGCAAAAGGCCAGCAAAAGGCCAGGAACCGTAAAAAGG
CCGCGTTGCTGGCGTTTTTCCATAGGCTCCGCCCCCCTGACGAGCATCACAAAAATCGACGCTCAAGTCA
GAGGTGGCGAAACCCGACAGGACTATAAAGATACCAGGCGTTTCCCCCTGGAAGCTCCCTCGTGCGCTCT
CCTGTTCCGACCCTGCCGCTTACCGGATACCTGTCCGCCTTTCTCCCTTCGGGAAGCGTGGCGCTTTCTC
ATAGCTCACGCTGTAGGTATCTCAGTTCGGTGTAGGTCGTTCGCTCCAAGCTGGGCTGTGTGCACGAACC
CCCCGTTCAGCCCGACCGCTGCGCCTTATCCGGTAACTATCGTCTTGAGTCCAACCCGGTAAGACACGAC
TTATCGCCACTGGCAGCAGCCACTGGTAACAGGATTAGCAGAGCGAGGTATGTAGGCGGTGCTACAGAGT
TCTTGAAGTGGTGGCCTAACTACGGCTACACTAGAAGAACAGTATTTGGTATCTGCGCTCTGCTGAAGCC
AGTTACCTTCGGAAAAAGAGTTGGTAGCTCTTGATCCGGCAAACAAACCACCGCTGGTAGCGGTGGTTTT
TTTGTTTGCAAGCAGCAGATTACGCGCAGAAAAAAAGGATCTCAAGAAGATCCTTTGATCTTTTCTACGG
GGTCTGACGCTCAGTGGAACGAAAACTCACGTTAAGGGATTTTGGTCATGAGATTATCAAAAAGGATCTT
CACCTAGATCCTTTTAAATTAAAAATGAAGTTTTAAATCAATCTAAAGTATATATGAGTAAACTTGGTCT
GACAGTTACCAATGCTTAATCAGTGAGGCACCTATCTCAGCGATCTGTCTATTTCGTTCATCCATAGTTG
CCTGACTCCCCGTCGTGTAGATAACTACGATACGGGAGGGCTTACCATCTGGCCCCAGTGCTGCAATGAT
ACCGCGAGAACCACGCTCACCGGCTCCAGATTTATCAGCAATAAACCAGCCAGCCGGAAGGGCCGAGCGC
AGAAGTGGTCCTGCAACTTTATCCGCCTCCATCCAGTCTATTAATTGTTGCCGGGAAGCTAGAGTAAGTA
GTTCGCCAGTTAATAGTTTGCGCAACGTTGTTGCCATTGCTACAGGCATCGTGGTGTCACGCTCGTCGTT
TGGTATGGCTTCATTCAGCTCCGGTTCCCAACGATCAAGGCGAGTTACATGATCCCCCATGTTGTGCAAA
AAAGCGGTTAGCTCCTTCGGTCCTCCGATCGTTGTCAGAAGTAAGTTGGCCGCAGTGTTATCACTCATGG
TTATGGCAGCACTGCATAATTCTCTTACTGTCATGCCATCCGTAAGATGCTTTTCTGTGACTGGTGAGTA
CTCAACCAAGTCATTCTGAGAATAGTGTATGCGGCGACCGAGTTGCTCTTGCCCGGCGTCAATACGGGAT
AATACCGCGCCACATAGCAGAACTTTAAAAGTGCTCATCATTGGAAAACGTTCTTCGGGGCGAAAACTCT
CAAGGATCTTACCGCTGTTGAGATCCAGTTCGATGTAACCCACTCGTGCACCCAACTGATCTTCAGCATC
TTTTACTTTCACCAGCGTTTCTGGGTGAGCAAAAACAGGAAGGCAAAATGCCGCAAAAAAGGGAATAAGG
GCGACACGGAAATGTTGAATACTCATACTCTTCCTTTTTCAATATTATTGAAGCATTTATCAGGGTTATT
GTCTCATGAGCGGATACATATTTGAATGTAGCTCCGAATTTCTCGAGGGCTTGTCGACGACGGCGGTCTC
CGTCGTCAGGATCATGAATTCGACCCGCCTGCCACCATGACCGAGTACAAGCCCACGGTGCGCCTCGCCA
CCCGCGACGACGTCCCCCGGGCCGTACGCACCCTCGCCGCCGCGTTCGCCGACTACCCCGCCACGCGCCA
CACCGTCGACCCGGACCGCCACATCGAGCGGGTCACCGAGCTGCAAGAACTCTTCCTCACGCGCGTCGGG
CTCGACATCGGCAAGGTGTGGGTCGCGGACGACGGCGCCGCGGTGGCGGTCTGGACCACGCCGGAGAGCG
TCGAAGCGGGGGCGGTGTTCGCCGAGATCGGCCCGCGCATGGCCGAGTTGAGCGGTTCCCGGCTGGCCGC
GCAGCAACAGATGGAAGGCCTCCTGGCGCCGCACCGGCCCAAGGAGCCCGCGTGGTTCCTGGCCACCGTC
GGCGTCTCGCCCGACCACCAGGGCAAGGGTCTGGGCAGCGCCGTCGTGCTCCCCGGAGTGGAGGCGGCCG
AGCGCGCCGGGGTGCCCGCCTTCCTGGAGACATCCGCGCCCCGCAACCTCCCCTTCTACGAGCGGCTCGG
CTTCACCGTCACCGCCGACGTCGAGGTGCCCGAAGGACCGCGCACCTGGTGCATGACCCGCAAGCCCGGT
GCCTGATACGCGTGAATTCACTCCTCAGGTGCAGGCTGCCTATCAGAAGGTGGTGGCTGGTGTGGCCAAT
GCCCTGGCTCACAAATACCACTGAGATCTTTTTCCCTCTGCCAAAAATTATGGGGACATCATGAAGCCCC
TTGAGCATCTGACTTCTGGCTAATAAAGGAAATTTATTTTCATTGCAATAGTGTGTTGGAATTTTTTGTG
TCTCTCACTCGGAAGGACATATGGGAGGGCAAATCATTTAAAACATCAGAATGAGTATTTGGTTTAGAGT
TTGGCAACATATGCCCATATGCTGGCTGCCATGAACAAAGGTTGGCTATAAAGAGGTCATCAGTATATGA
AACAGCCCCCTGCTGTCCATTCCTTATTCCATAGAAAAGCCTTGACTTGAGGTTAGATTTTTTTTATATT
TTGTTTTGTGTTATTTTTTTCTTTAACATCCCTAAAATTTTCCTTACATGTTTTACTAGCCAGATTTTTC
CTCCTCTCCTGACTACTCCCAGTCATAGCTGTCCCTCTTCTCTTATGGAGATCCCTCGACCTGCAGCCCA
AGCTTGAATTCTCTAGAATTACCCTGTTATCCCTATGCTTGGTTTACCGAGCTCTTATTGGTTTTCAAAC
TTCATTGACTGTGCCCAACGCGCCTGGGAGCTCACGGGGACAGCCCCCCCCCAAAGCCCCCAGGGATGTA
ATTACGTCCCTCCCCCGCTAGGGGGCAGCAGCGAGCCGCCCGGGGCTCCGCTCCGGTCCGGCGCTCCCCC
CGCATCCCCGAGCCGGCAGCGTGCGGGGACAGCCCGGGCACGGGGAAGGTGGCACGGGATCGCTTTCCTC
TGAACGCTTCTCGCTGCTCTTTGAGCCTGCAGACACCTGGGGGGATACGGGGAAAAAGCTAGGCTGAAAG
ACCGGTTCTTAGAATGACACGCGCCTGGGAGCTCACGGGGACAGCCCCCCCCCAAAGCCCCCAGGGATGT
AATTACGTCCCTCCCCCGCTAGGGGGCAGCAGCGAGCCGCCCGGGGCTCCGCTCCGGTCCGGCGCTCCCC
CCGCATCCCCGAGCCGGCAGCGTGCGGGGACAGCCCGGGCACGGGGAAGGTGGCACGGGATCGCTTTCCT
CTGAACGCTTCTCGCTGCTCTTTGAGCCTGCAGACACCTGGGGGGATACGGGGAAAAAGCTAACTTCTGA
GACGACAACTTTGTATAGAAAAGTTGGCTCCGAATTCGCCCTTGACAGCAGAGATCCAGTTTGGTTAATT
AATTGGCTCCGGTGCCCGTCAGTGGGCAGAGCGCACATCGCCCACAGTCCCCGAGAAGTTGTGGGGAGGG
GTCGGCAATTGAACCGGTGCCTAGAGAAGGTGGCGCGGGGTAAACTGGGAAAGTGATGTCGTGTACTGGC
TCCGCCTTTTTCCCGAGGGTGGGGGAGAACCGTATATAAGTGCAGTAGTCGCCGTGAACGTTCTTTTTCG
CAACGGGTTTGCCGCCAGAACACAGGTAAGTGCCGTGTGTGGTTCCCGCGGGCCTGGCCTCTTTACGGGT
TATGGCCCTTGCGTGCCTTGAATTACTTCCACCTGGCTGCAGTACGTGATTCTTGATCCCGAGCTTCGGG
TTGGAAGTGGGTGGGAGAGTTCGAGGCCTTGCGCTTAAGGAGCCCCTTCGCCTCGTGCTTGAGTTGAGGC
CTGGCCTGGGCGCTGGGGCCGCCGCGTGCGAATCTGGTGGCACCTTCGCGCCTGTCTCGCTGCTTTCGAT
AAGTCTCTAGCCATTTAAAATTTTTGATGACCTGCTGCGACGCTTTTTTTCTGGCAAGATAGTCTTGTAA
ATGCGGGCCAAGATCTGCACACTGGTATTTCGGTTTTTGGGGCCGCGGGCGGCGACGGGGCCCGTGCGTC
CCAGCGCACATGTTCGGCGAGGCGGGGCCTGCGAGCGCGGCCACCGAGAATCGGACGGGGGTAGTCTCAA
GCTGGCCGGCCTGCTCTGGTGCCTGGCCTCGCGCCGCCGTGTATCGCCCCGCCCTGGGCGGCAAGGCTGG
CCCGGTCGGCACCAGTTGCGTGAGCGGAAAGATGGCCGCTTCCCGGCCCTGCTGCAGGGAGCTCAAAATG
GAGGACGCGGCGCTCGGGAGAGCGGGCGGGTGAGTCACCCACACAAAGGAAAAGGGCCTTTCCGTCCTCA
GCCGTCGCTTCATGTGACTCCACGGAGTACCGGGCGCCGTCCAGGCACCTCGATTAGTTCTCGAGCTTTT
GGAGTACGTCGTCTTTAGGTTGGGGGGAGGGGTTTTATGCGATGGAGTTTCCCCACACTGAGTGGGTGGA
GACTGAAGTTAGGCCAGCTTGGCACTTGATGTAATTCTCCTTGGAATTTGCCCTTTTTGAGTTTGGATCT
TGGTTCATTCTCAAGCCTCAGACAGTGGTTCAAAGTTTTTTTCTTCCATTTCAGGTGTCGTGAGAAGGGC
GAATTCGACCCAAGTTTGTACAAAAAAGCAGGCTGGATCCAGGTGCCACCATGGTGAGCGAGCTGATTAA
GGAGAACATGCACATGAAGCTGTACATGGAGGGCACCGTGAACAACCACCACTTCAAGTGCACATCCGAG
GGCGAAGGCAAGCCCTACGAGGGCACCCAGACCATGAGAATCAAGGCGGTCGAGGGCGGCCCTCTCCCCT
TCGCCTTCGACATCCTGGCTACCAGCTTCATGTACGGCAGCAAAACCTTCATCAACCACACCCAGGGCAT
CCCCGACTTCTTTAAGCAGTCCTTCCCCGAGGGCTTCACATGGGAGAGAGTCACCACATACGAAGATGGG
GGCGTGCTGACCGCTACCCAGGACACCAGCCTCCAGGACGGCTGCCTCATCTACAACGTCAAGATCAGAG
GGGTGAACTTCCCATCCAACGGCCCTGTGATGCAGAAGAAAACACTCGGCTGGGAGGCCTCCACCGAGAC
ACTGTACCCCGCTGACGGCGGCCTGGAAGGCAGAGCCGACATGGCCCTGAAGCTCGTGGGCGGGGGCCAC
CTGATCTGCAACCTTAAGACCACATACAGATCCAAGAAACCCGCTAAGAACCTCAAGATGCCCGGCGTCT
ACTATGTGGACAGGAGACTGGAAAGAATCAAGGAGGCCGACAAAGAGACATACGTCGAGCAGCACGAGGT
GGCTGTGGCCAGATACTGCGACCTCCCTAGCAAACTGGGGCACAAACTTAATTGAGAATTCTACCACCCA
GCTTTCTTGTACAAAGTGGTACGTCTCAAGACCAGAGGTCTCTGCTTAGAGGAAATCCAATCAGTTCCTG
ATGCAGTATCCAATCAGTTCCTGATGCAGTATCCAATCAGTTCCTGATGCAGTATCCAATCAGTTCCTGA
TGCAGTACAACCAGAAGAGACCTGTGCTTCACTCCTCAGGTGCAGGCTGCCTATCAGAAGGTGGTGGCTG
GTGTGGCCAATGCCCTGGCTCACAAATACCACTGAGATCTTTTTCCCTCTGCCAAAAATTATGGGGACAT
CATGAAGCCCCTTGAGCATCTGACTTCTGGCTAATAAAGGAAATTTATTTTCATTGCAATAGTGTGTTGG
AATTTTTTGTGTCTCTCACTCGGAAGGACATATGGGAGGGCAAATCATTTAAAACATCAGAATGAGTATT
TGGTTTAGAGTTTGGCAACATATGCCCATATGCTGGCTGCCATGAACAAAGGTTGGCTATAAAGAGGTCA
TCAGTATATGAAACAGCCCCCTGCTGTCCATTCCTTATTCCATAGAAAAGCCTTGACTTGAGGTTAGATT
TTTTTTATATTTTGTTTTGTGTTATTTTTTTCTTTAACATCCCTAAAATTTTCCTTACATGTTTTACTAG
CCAGATTTTTCCTCCTCTCCTGACTACTCCCAGTCATAGCTGTCCCTCTTCTCTTATGGAGATCCCGAGC
GGTGCGTTTTTATGCTTGTAGTATTGTATAATGTTTTTAAGATCCAAGCTTCTGACCTCTTCTCTTCCTC
CCACAGGGCCTCGAGACAATTGCATCGATGGTACCAGTGAAAGTCTGCAATGAATTCGAGTTGGCGCGCC
TGTCATTCTAAATCTCTCTTTCAGCCTAAAGCTTTTTCCCCGTATCCCCCCAGGTGTCTGCAGGCTCAAA
GAGCAGCGAGAAGCGTTCAGAGGAAAGCGATCCCGTGCCACCTTCCCCGTGCCCGGGCTGTCCCCGCACG
CTGCCGGCTCGGGGATGCGGGGGGAGCGCCGGACCGGAGCGGAGCCCCGGGCGGCTCGCTGCTGCCCCCT
AGCGGGGGAGGGACGTAATTACATCCCTGGGGGCTTTGGGAGGGGGCTGTCCCCGTGAGCTCCCAGGCGC
GCCTGTCATTCTAAATCTCTCTTTCAGCCTAAAGCTTTTTCCCCGTATCCCCCCAGGTGTCTGCAGGCTC
AAAGAGCAGCGAGAAGCGTTCAGAGGAAAGCGATCCCGTGCCACCTTCCCCGTGCCCGGGCTGTCCCCGC
ACGCTGCCGGCTCGGGGATGCGGGGGGAGCGCCGGACCGGAGCGGAGCCCCGGGCGGCTCGCTGCTGCCC
CCTAGCGGGGGAGGGACGTAATTACATCCCTGGGGGCTTTGGGGGGGGGCTGTCCCCGTGAGCTCCCAGG
CGCGCCAACTCGGTACCGTATCGATGTCGACGTTAACGCTAGTGATATCAACTTTGTATAGAAAAGTTGG
CTCCGAATTCGCCCTTGACAGCAGAGATCCAGTTTGGTTAATTAATTGGCTCCGGTGCCCGTCAGTGGGC
AGAGCGCACATCGCCCACAGTCCCCGAGAAGTTGTGGGGAGGGGTCGGCAATTGAACCGGTGCCTAGAGA
AGGTGGCGCGGGGTAAACTGGGAAAGTGATGTCGTGTACTGGCTCCGCCTTTTTCCCGAGGGTGGGGGAG
AACCGTATATAAGTGCAGTAGTCGCCGTGAACGTTCTTTTTCGCAACGGGTTTGCCGCCAGAACACAGGT
AAGTGCCGTGTGTGGTTCCCGCGGGCCTGGCCTCTTTACGGGTTATGGCCCTTGCGTGCCTTGAATTACT
TCCACCTGGCTGCAGTACGTGATTCTTGATCCCGAGCTTCGGGTTGGAAGTGGGTGGGAGAGTTCGAGGC
CTTGCGCTTAAGGAGCCCCTTCGCCTCGTGCTTGAGTTGAGGCCTGGCCTGGGCGCTGGGGCCGCCGCGT
GCGAATCTGGTGGCACCTTCGCGCCTGTCTCGCTGCTTTCGATAAGTCTCTAGCCATTTAAAATTTTTGA
TGACCTGCTGCGACGCTTTTTTTCTGGCAAGATAGTCTTGTAAATGCGGGCCAAGATCTGCACACTGGTA
TTTCGGTTTTTGGGGCCGCGGGCGGCGACGGGGCCCGTGCGTCCCAGCGCACATGTTCGGCGAGGCGGGG
CCTGCGAGCGCGGCCACCGAGAATCGGACGGGGGTAGTCTCAAGCTGGCCGGCCTGCTCTGGTGCCTGGC
CTCGCGCCGCCGTGTATCGCCCCGCCCTGGGCGGCAAGGCTGGCCCGGTCGGCACCAGTTGCGTGAGCGG
AAAGATGGCCGCTTCCCGGCCCTGCTGCAGGGAGCTCAAAATGGAGGACGCGGCGCTCGGGAGAGCGGGC
GGGTGAGTCACCCACACAAAGGAAAAGGGCCTTTCCGTCCTCAGCCGTCGCTTCATGTGACTCCACGGAG
TACCGGGCGCCGTCCAGGCACCTCGATTAGTTCTCGAGCTTTTGGAGTACGTCGTCTTTAGGTTGGGGGG
AGGGGTTTTATGCGATGGAGTTTCCCCACACTGAGTGGGTGGAGACTGAAGTTAGGCCAGCTTGGCACTT
GATGTAATTCTCCTTGGAATTTGCCCTTTTTGAGTTTGGATCTTGGTTCATTCTCAAGCCTCAGACAGTG
GTTCAAAGTTTTTTTCTTCCATTTCAGGTGTCGTGAGAAGGGCGAATTCGACCCAAGTTTGTACAAAAAA
GCAGGCTCGCCACCATGGTGAGCAAGGGCGAGGAGCTGTTCACCGGGGTGGTGCCCATCCTGGTCGAGCT
GGACGGCGACGTAAACGGCCACAAGTTCAGCGTGAGGGGCGAGGGCGAGGGCGATGCCACCAACGGCAAG
CTGACCCTGAAGTTCATCTGCACCACCGGCAAGCTGCCCGTGCCCTGGCCCACCCTCGTGACCACCCTGA
GCCACGGCGTGCAGTGCTTCGCCCGCTACCCCGACCACATGAAGCAGCACGACTTCTTCAAGTCCGCCAT
GCCCGAAGGCTACGTCCAGGAGCGCACCATCTTCTTCAAGGACGACGGCACCTACAAGACCCGCGCCGAG
GTGAAGTTCGAGGGCGACACCCTAGTGAACCGCATCGAGCTGAAGGGCGTCGACTTCAAGGAGGACGGCA
ACATCCTGGGGCACAAGCTGGAGTACAACTTCAACAGCCACAACATCTATATCATGGCCGTCAAGCAGAA
GAACGGCATCAAGGTGAACTTCAAGATCCGCCACAACGTGGAGGACGGCAGCGTGCAGCTCGCCGACCAC
TACCAGCAGAACACCCCCATCGGCGACGGCCCCGTGCTGCTGCCCGACAGCCACTACCTGAGCACCCAGT
CCGTGCTGAGCAAAGACCCCAACGAGAAGCGCGATCACATGGTCCTGCTGGAGTTCCGCACCGCCGCCGG
GATCACTCTCGGCATGGACGAGCTGTACAAGTAATACCACCCAGCTTTCTTGTACAAAGTGGTACGCGTG
AATTCACTCCTCAGGTGCAGGCTGCCTATCAGAAGGTGGTGGCTGGTGTGGCCAATGCCCTGGCTCACAA
ATACCACTGAGATCTTTTTCCCTCTGCCAAAAATTATGGGGACATCATGAAGCCCCTTGAGCATCTGACT
TCTGGCTAATAAAGGAAATTTATTTTCATTGCAATAGTGTGTTGGAATTTTTTGTGTCTCTCACTCGGAA
GGACATATGGGAGGGCAAATCATTTAAAACATCAGAATGAGTATTTGGTTTAGAGTTTGGCAACATATGC
CCATATGCTGGCTGCCATGAACAAAGGTTGGCTATAAAGAGGTCATCAGTATATGAAACAGCCCCCTGCT
GTCCATTCCTTATTCCATAGAAAAGCCTTGACTTGAGGTTAGATTTTTTTTATATTTTGTTTTGTGTTAT
TTTTTTCTTTAACATCCCTAAAATTTTCCTTACATGTTTTACTAGCCAGATTTTTCCTCCTCTCCTGACT
ACTCCCAGTCATAGCTGTCCCTCTTCTCTTATGGAGATCCCTCGACCTGCAGCCCAAGCTTGGCGTAATC
ATGGTCATAGCTGTTTCCTGTGTGAAATTGTTATCCGCTCACAATTCCACACAACATACGAGCCGGAAGC
ATAAAGTGTAAAGCCTGGGGTGCCTAATGAGTGAGCTAACTCACATTAATTGCGTTGCGCTCACTGCCCG
CTTTCCAGTCGGGAAACCTGTCGTGCCAGCGGATCGACAGTACTAAGCTTGGTCTAATACCCAATCTCTC
GTCTTATCCAGATGTTTTATACGCCTCTGGCCCGTGTCTCAAAATCTCTGATGTTACATTGCACAAGATA
AAATAATATCATCATGAACAATAAAACTGTCTGCTTACATAAACAGTAATACAAGGGGTGTTATGAGCCA
TATTCAACGGGAAACGTCGAGGCCGCGATTAAATTCCAACATGGATGCTGATTTATATGGGTATAAATGG
GCTCGCGATAATGTCGGGCAATCAGGTGCGACAATCTATCGCTTGTATGGGAAGCCCGATGCGCCAGAGT
TGTTTCTGAAACATGGCAAAGGTAGCGTTGCCAATGATGTTACAGATGAGATGGTCAGACTAAACTGGCT
GACGGAATTTATGCCTCTTCCGACCATCAAGCATTTTATCCGTACTCCTGATGATGCATGGTTACTCACC
ACTGCGATCCCCGGAAAAACAGCATTCCAGGTATTAGAAGAATATCCTGATTCAGGTGAAAATATTGTTG
ATGCGCTGGCAGTGTTCCTGCGCCGGTTGCATTCGATTCCTGTTTGTAATTGTCCTTTTAACAGCGATCG
CGTATTTCGTCTCGCTCAGGCGCAATCACGAATGAATAACGGTTTGGTTGATGCGAGTGATTTTGATGAC
GAGCGTAATGGCTGGCCTGTTGAACAAGTCTGGAAAGAAATGCATAAACTTTTGCCATTCTCACCGGATT
CAGTCGTCACTCATGGTGATTTCTCACTTGATAACCTTATTTTTGACGAGGGGAAATTAATAGGTTGTAT
TGATGTTGGACGAGTCGGAATCGCAGACCGATACCAGGATCTTGCCATCCTATGGAACTGCCTCGGTGAG
TTTTCTCCTTCATTACAGAAACGGCTTTTTCAAAAATATGGTATTGATAATCCTGATATGAATAAATTGC
AGTTTCATTTGATGCTCGATGAGTTTTTCTAATCAGAATTGGTTAATTGGTTGTAACACTGGCAGAGCAT
TACGCTGACTTGACGGGACGGCGCAAGCTCATGACCAAAATCCCTTAACGTGAGTTACGCGTCGTTCCAC
TGAGCGTCAGAGGTATCACTAGTATTACAGAGGTAAGTTATAACAGTCGCCTAACCC
