>Addgene plasmid #103355 | LSB-hsa-miR-217 | depositor partial sequence | sequence record 195760 | hsa-miR-217 target
TCCAATCAGTTCCTGATGCAGTA
