>Addgene plasmid #103355 | LSB-hsa-miR-217 | addgene partial sequence | sequence record 272221 | mKate2-F 5'-ACCCGCTAAGAACCTCAAGA-3'
CAAGGAGGCCGACAAAGAGACATACGTCGAGCAGCACGAGGTGGCTGTGGCCAGATACTGCGACCTCCCT
AGCAAACTGGGGCACAAACTTAATTGAGAATTCTACCACCCAGCTTTCTTGTACAAAGTGGTACGTCTCA
AGACCAGAGGTCTCTGCTTAGAGGAAATCCAATCAGTTCCTGATGCAGTATCCAATCAGTTCCTGATGCA
GTATCCAATCAGTTCCTGATGCAGTATCCAATCAGTTCCTGATGCAGTACAACCAGAAGAGACCTGTGCT
TCACTCCTCAGGTGCAGGCTGCCTATCAGAAGGTGGTGGCTGGTGTGGCCAATGCCCTGGCTCACAAATA
CCACTGAGATCTTTTTCCCTCTGCCAAAAATTATGGGGACATCATGAAGCCCCTTGAGCATCTGACTTCT
GGCTAATAAAGGAAATTTATTTTCATTGCAATAGTGTGTTGG
